>Addgene plasmid #233428 | XZ087 SFFV-mCherry-sensor(tight)-hIgG1-TM | addgene full sequence | sequence record 467286 | Addgene NGS Result
AGTATCTGCTCCCTGCTTGTGTGTTGGAGGTCGCTGAGTAGTGCGCGAGCAAAATTTAAGCTACAACAAG
GCAAGGCTTGACCGACAATTGCCGATAAAATAAAAGATTTTATTTAGTCTCCAGAAAAAGGGGGGAATGA
AAGACCCCACCTGTAGGTTTGGCAAGCTAGCTGCAGTAACGCCATTTTGCAAGGCATGGAAAAATACCAA
ACCAAGAATAGAGAAGTTCAGATCAAGGGCGGGTACATGAAAATAGCTAACGTTGGGCCAAACAGGATAT
CTGCGGTGAGCAGTTTCGGCCCCGGCCCGGGGCCAAGAACAGATGGTCACCGCAGTTTCGGCCCCGGCCC
GAGGCCAAGAACAGATGGTCCCCAGATATGGCCCAACCCTCAGCAGTTTCTTAAGACCCATCAGATGTTT
CCAGGCTCCCCCAAGGACCTGAAATGACCCTGCGCCTTATTTGAATTAACCAATCAGCCTGCTTCTCGCT
TCTGTTCGCGCGCTTCTGCTTCCCGAGCTCTATAAAAGAGCTCACAACCCCTCACTCGGCGCGCCAGTCC
TCCGACAGACTGAGTCGCCCGGGAAGCTTCGCCACCATGGTGAGCAAGGGCGAGGAGGATAACATGGCCA
TCATCAAGGAGTTCATGCGCTTCAAGGTGCACATGGAGGGCTCCGTGAACGGCCACGAGTTCGAGATCGA
GGGCGAGGGCGAGGGCCGCCCCTACGAGGGCACCCAGACCGCCAAGCTGAAGGTGACCAAGGGTGGCCCC
CTGCCCTTCGCCTGGGACATCCTGTCCCCTCAGTTCATGTACGGCTCCAAGGCCTACGTGAAGCACCCCG
CCGACATTCCCGACTACTTGAAGCTGTCCTTCCCCGAGGGCTTCAAGTGGGAGCGCGTGATGAACTTCGA
GGACGGCGGCGTGGTGACCGTGACCCAGGACTCCTCCCTGCAGGACGGCGAGTTCATCTACAAGGTGAAG
CTGCGCGGCACCAACTTCCCCTCCGACGGCCCCGTAATGCAGAAGAAGACCATGGGCTGGGAGGCCTCCT
CCGAGCGGATGTACCCCGAGGACGGCGCCCTGAAGGGCGAGATCAAGCAGAGGCTGAAGCTGAAGGACGG
CGGCCACTACGACGCTGAGGTCAAGACCACCTACAAGGCCAAGAAGCCCGTGCAGCTGCCCGGCGCCTAC
AACGTCAACATCAAGTTGGACATCACCTCCCACAACGAGGACTACACCATCGTGGAACAGTACGAACGCG
CCGAGGGCCGCCACTCCACCGGCGGCATGGACGAGCTGTACAAGAGCGACGCGTTGGAAGCCAGACACAA
ACAGAAAATTGTGGCTCCGGTGAAACAGACTTTGAATTTTGACCTTCTGAAGCTGGCGGGAGACGTCGAG
TCCAACCCCGGTCCCGGTACCGGATCCTCCGTTTAGGTGGGTGGAATAGTAACGTACACCATCAGGGTAC
GTCTCAGACACCATCAGGGTCTGTCTGGTACAGCATCAGCGTACCATAGTATCCCACCTACCCAGACGAC
CGGTACTAGTGAGGCACGGCATAAGCAAAAGATCGTAGCCCCAGTAAAGCAAACACTCAACTTCGATCTA
CTCAAACTCGCAGGTGATGTGGAATCTAATCCAGGACCCATGGAGACAGACACACTCCTGCTATGGGTAC
TGCTGCTCTGGGTTCCAGGTTCCACTGGTGACGCTAGTGAAACGGGCGGATCAGGCGGTCGTCTGGGATC
CGACAAAACTCACACATGCCCACCGTGCCCAGCACCTGAACTCCTGGGGGGACCGTCAGTCTTCCTCTTC
CCCCCAAAACCCAAGGACACCCTCATGATCTCCCGGACCCCTGAGGTCACATGCGTGGTGGTGGACGTGA
GCCACGAAGACCCTGAGGTCAAGTTCAACTGGTACGTGGACGGCGTGGAGGTGCATAATGCCAAGACAAA
GCCGCGGGAGGAGCAGTACAACAGCACGTACCGTGTGGTCAGCGTCCTCACCGTCCTGCACCAGGACTGG
CTTAATGGCAAGGAGTACAAGTGCAAGGTCTCCAACAAAGCCCTCCCAGCCCCCATCGAGAAAACCATCT
CCAAAGCCAAAGGGCAGCCCCGAGAACCACAGGTCTACACCCTGCCCCCATCCCGGGAGGAGATGACCAA
GAACCAGGTCAGCCTGACCTGCCTGGTCAAAGGCTTCTATCCCAGCGACATCGCCGTGGAGTGGGAGAGC
AATGGGCAGCCGGAGAACAACTACAAGACCACGCCTCCCGTGCTGGACTCCGACGGCTCCTTCTTCCTCT
ACAGCAAGCTCACCGTGGACAAGAGCAGGTGGCAGCAGGGGAACGTCTTCTCATGCTCCGTGATGCACGA
GGCTCTGCACAACCACTACACGCAGAAGAGCCTCTCCCTGTCTCCGGGTAAAGGAGGAGGTGGAAGCGGA
GGAGGAGGAAGCGGAGGAGGAGGTAGCGGAGAACAAAAACTCATCTCAGAAGAGGATCTGGGCGGAGGAA
GTGGATCAGGAGGATCTGGTTCCATCTACATCTGGGCCCCCCTTGCTGGAACATGCGGAGTGCTGCTGCT
GAGCCTGGTGATCACCCTGTACTGCAACCACAGAAACAGGTCTGGTGGATCTGGAGGTTAGGCCGGAGGG
CCCGAACAAAAACTCATCTCAGAAGAGGATCTGAATAGCGCCGTCGACCATCATCATAATCATCATTGAG
TTTAAACCCGCTGATCAGCCTCGACTGTGCCTTCTAGTTGCCAGCCATCTGTTGTTTGCCCCTCCCCCGT
GCCTTCCTTGACCCTGGAAGGTGCCACTCCCACTGTCCTTTCCTAATAAAATGAGGAAATTGCATCGCAT
TGTCTGAGTAGGTGTCATTCTATTCTGGGGGGTGGGGTGGGGCAGGACAGCAAGGGGGAGGATTGGGAAG
ACAATAGCAGGCATGCTGGGGATGCGGTGGGCTCTATGGAGATCTATCGATGTTCTGGGGATGCGGTGGG
CTCTATGGCTTCTGAGGCGGAAAGAACCAGCTGGGGCTCTAGGGGGTATCCCC
[124 nt withheld, positions 3064-3187]
C
[91 nt withheld, positions 3189-3279]
AGGGTGATGGTTCACGTACCTAGAAGTTCCTATTCCGAAGTTCCTATTCTCTAGAAAGTATAGGAACTTC
CTTGGCCAAAAAGCCTGAACTCACCGCGACGTCTGTCGAGAAGTTTCTGATCGAAAAGTTCGACAGCGTC
TCCGACCTGATGCAGCTCTCGGAGGGCGAAGAATCTCGTGCTTTCAGCTTCGATGTAGGAGGGCGTGGAT
ATGTCCTGCGGGTAAATAGCTGCGCCGATGGTTTCTACAAAGATCGTTATGTTTATCGGCACTTTGCATC
GGCCGCGCTCCCGATTCCGGAAGTGCTTGACATTGGGGAATTCAGCGAGAGCCTGACCTATTGCATCTCC
CGCCGTGCACAGGGTGTCACGTTGCAAGACCTGCCTGAAACCGAACTGCCCGCTGTTCTGCAGCCGGTCG
CGGAGGCCATGGATGCGATCGCTGCGGCCGATCTTAGCCAGACGAGCGGGTTCGGCCCATTCGGACCGCA
AGGAATCGGTCAATACACTACATGGCGTGATTTCATATGCGCGATTGCTGATCCCCATGTGTATCACTGG
CAAACTGTGATGGACGACACCGTCAGTGCGTCCGTCGCGCAGGCTCTCGATGAGCTGATGCTTTGGGCCG
AGGACTGCCCCGAAGTCCGGCACCTCGTGCACGCGGATTTCGGCTCCAACAATGTCCTGACGGACAATGG
CCGCATAACAGCGGTCATTGACTGGAGCGAGGCGATGTTCGGGGATTCCCAATACGAGGTCGCCAACATC
TTCTTCTGGAGGCCGTGGTTGGCTTGTATGGAGCAGCAGACGCGCTACTTCGAGCGGAGGCATCCGGAGC
TTGCAGGATCGCCGCGGCTCCGGGCGTATATGCTCCGCATTGGTCTTGACCAACTCTATCAGAGCTTGGT
TGACGGCAATTTCGATGATGCAGCTTGGGCGCAGGGTCGATGCGACGCAATCGTCCGATCCGGAGCCGGG
ACTGTCGGGCGTACACAAATCGCCCGCAGAAGCGCGGCCGTCTGGACCGATGGCTGTGTAGAAGTACTCG
CCGATAGTGGAAACCGACGCCCCAGCACTCGTCCGAGGGCAAAGGAATAGCACGTACTACGAGATTTCGA
TTCCACCGCCGCCTTCTATGAAAGGTTGGGCTTCGGAATCGTTTTCCGGGACGCCGGCTGGATGATCCTC
CAGCGCGGGGATCTCATGCTGGAGTTCTTCGCCCACCCCAACTTGTTTATTGCAGCTTATAATGGTTACA
AATAAAGCAATAGCATCACAAATTTCACAAATAAAGCATTTTTTTCACTGCATTCTAGTTGTGGTTTGTC
CAAACTCATCAATGTATCTTATCATGTCTGTATACCGTCGACCTCTAGCTAGAGCTTGGCGTAATCATGG
TCATAGCTGTTTCCTGTGTGAAATTGTTATCCGCTCACAATTCCACACAACATACGAGCCGGAAGCATAA
AGTGTAAAGCCTGGGGTGCCTAATGAGTGAGCTAACTCACATTAATTGCGTTGCGCTCACTGCCCGCTTT
CCAGTCGGGAAACCTGTCGTGCCAGCTGCATTAATGAATCGGCCAACGCGCGGGGAGAGGCGGTTTGCGT
ATTGGGCGCTCTTCCGCTTCCTCGCTCACTGACTCGCTGCGCTCGGTCGTTCGGCTGCGGCGAGCGGTAT
CAGCTCACTCAAAGGCGGTAATACGGTTATCCACAGAATCAGGGGATAACGCAGGAAAGAACATGTGAGC
AAAAGGCCAGCAAAAGGCCAGGAACCGTAAAAAGGCCGCGTTGCTGGCGTTTTTCCATAGGCTCCGCCCC
CCTGACGAGCATCACAAAAATCGACGCTCAAGTCAGAGGTGGCGAAACCCGACAGGACTATAAAGATACC
AGGCGTTTCCCCCTGGAAGCTCCCTCGTGCGCTCTCCTGTTCCGACCCTGCCGCTTACCGGATACCTGTC
CGCCTTTCTCCCTTCGGGAAGCGTGGCGCTTTCTCATAGCTCACGCTGTAGGTATCTCAGTTCGGTGTAG
GTCGTTCGCTCCAAGCTGGGCTGTGTGCACGAACCCCCCGTTCAGCCCGACCGCTGCGCCTTATCCGGTA
ACTATCGTCTTGAGTCCAACCCGGTAAGACACGACTTATCGCCACTGGCAGCAGCCACTGGTAACAGGAT
TAGCAGAGCGAGGTATGTAGGCGGTGCTACAGAGTTCTTGAAGTGGTGGCCTAACTACGGCTACACTAGA
AGAACAGTATTTGGTATCTGCGCTCTGCTGAAGCCAGTTACCTTCGGAAAAAGAGTTGGTAGCTCTTGAT
CCGGCAAACAAACCACCGCTGGTAGCGGTGGTTTTTTTGTTTGCAAGCAGCAGATTACGCGCAGAAAAAA
AGGATCTCAAGAAGATCCTTTGATCTTTTCTACGGGGTCTGACGCTCAGTGGAACGAAAACTCACGTTAA
GGGATTTTGGTCATGAGATTATCAAAAAGGATCTTCACCTAGATCCTTTTAAATTAAAAATGAAGTTTTA
AATCAATCTAAAGTATATATGAGTAAACTTGGTCTGACAGTTACCAATGCTTAATCAGTGAGGCACCTAT
CTCAGCGATCTGTCTATTTCGTTCATCCATAGTTGCCTGACTCCCCGTCGTGTAGATAACTACGATACGG
GAGGGCTTACCATCTGGCCCCAGTGCTGCAATGATACCGCGAGACCCACGCTCACCGGCTCCAGATTTAT
CAGCAATAAACCAGCCAGCCGGAAGGGCCGAGCGCAGAAGTGGTCCTGCAACTTTATCCGCCTCCATCCA
GTCTATTAATTGTTGCCGGGAAGCTAGAGTAAGTAGTTCGCCAGTTAATAGTTTGCGCAACGTTGTTGCC
ATTGCTACAGGCATCGTGGTGTCACGCTCGTCGTTTGGTATGGCTTCATTCAGCTCCGGTTCCCAACGAT
CAAGGCGAGTTACATGATCCCCCATGTTGTGCAAAAAAGCGGTTAGCTCCTTCGGTCCTCCGATCGTTGT
CAGAAGTAAGTTGGCCGCAGTGTTATCACTCATGGTTATGGCAGCACTGCATAATTCTCTTACTGTCATG
CCATCCGTAAGATGCTTTTCTGTGACTGGTGAGTACTCAACCAAGTCATTCTGAGAATAGTGTATGCGGC
GACCGAGTTGCTCTTGCCCGGCGTCAATACGGGATAATACCGCGCCACATAGCAGAACTTTAAAAGTGCT
CATCATTGGAAAACGTTCTTCGGGGCGAAAACTCTCAAGGATCTTACCGCTGTTGAGATCCAGTTCGATG
TAACCCACTCGTGCACCCAACTGATCTTCAGCATCTTTTACTTTCACCAGCGTTTCTGGGTGAGCAAAAA
CAGGAAGGCAAAATGCCGCAAAAAAGGGAATAAGGGCGACACGGAAATGTTGAATACTCATACTCTTCCT
TTTTCAATATTATTGAAGCATTTATCAGGGTTATTGTCTCATGAGCGGATACATATTTGAATGTATTTAG
AAAAATAAACAAATAGGGGTTCCGCGCACATTTCCCCGAAAAGTGCCACCTGACGTCGACGGATCGGGAG
ATCTCCCGATCCCCTATGGTGCACTCTCAGTACAATCTGCTCTGATGCCGCATAGTTAAGCC
Features (pLannotate 1.2.2; 22 found; start..end, strand, type, name):
    176..583     +  promoter       SFFV promoter: spleen focus-forming virus long terminal repeat (LTR) promoter
    597..1304    +  CDS            mCherry: mCherry is a basic (constitutively fluorescent) red fluorescent protein published in 2004, derived from Discosoma sp.. It is reported to be a very rapidly-maturing monomer with low acid sensitivity.
   1350..1408    +  CDS            F2A (fragment): 2A peptide from foot-and-mouth disease virus polyprotein Eukaryotic ribosomes fail to insert a peptide bond between the Gly and Pro residues, yielding separate polypeptides.
   1650..1712    +  sig_peptide    Igκ leader: leader sequence from mouse immunoglobulin κ light chain
   1752..2432    +  CDS            IGHG1 (fragment): IGHG1_HUMAN - Experimental evidence at protein level: Swiss-Prot protein existence level 1. Constant region of immunoglobulin heavy chains. Immunoglobulins, also known as antibodies, are membrane-bound or secreted glycoproteins produced by B lymphocytes. In the recognition phase of humoral immunity, the membrane-bound immunoglobulins serve as receptors which, upon binding of a specific antigen, trigger the clonal expansion and differentiation of B lymphocytes into immunoglobulins- secreting plasma cells. Secreted immunoglobulins mediate the effector phase of humoral immunity, which results in
   2544..2630    +  CDS            CD8A (fragment): CD8A_HUMAN - Also known as MAL. Experimental evidence at protein level: Swiss-Prot protein existence level 1. Integral membrane glycoprotein that plays an essential role in the immune response and serves multiple functions in responses against both external and internal offenses. In T-cells, functions primarily as a coreceptor for MHC class I molecule:peptide complex. The antigens presented by class I peptides are derived from cytosolic proteins while class II derived from extracellular proteins. Interacts simultaneously with the T-cell receptor (TCR) and the MHC class I proteins presented by
   2755..2979    +  polyA_signal   bGH poly(A) signal: bovine growth hormone polyadenylation signal
   2995..3018    +  polyA_signal   bGH poly(A) signal (fragment): bovine growth hormone polyadenylation signal
   3022..3043    +  promoter       SV40 promoter (fragment): SV40 enhancer and early promoter
   3064..3297    +  rep_origin     f1 ori (fragment) (sequence partly withheld): f1 bacteriophage origin of replication; arrow indicates direction of (+) strand synthesis
   3302..3349    +  protein_bind   FRT: FLP-mediated recombination occurs in the 8-bp core sequence TCTAGAAA (Turan and Bode, 2011). FLP recombinase from the Saccharomyces cerevisiae 2μ plasmid
   3357..4379    +  CDS            HygR: aminoglycoside phosphotransferase from E. coli; aph(4)-Ia; confers resistance to hygromycin
   4389..4514    +  CDS            ble (fragment): BLE_KLEPN - Experimental evidence at protein level: Swiss-Prot protein existence level 1. Binding protein with a strong affinity to the bleomycin family of antibiotics. Binds to CL990; an antimitotic-antibiotic compound. From Klebsiella pneumoniae.
   4509..4630    +  polyA_signal   SV40 poly(A) signal: SV40 polyadenylation signal
   4703..4719    -  protein_bind   lac operator: The lac repressor binds to the lac operator to inhibit transcription in E. coli. This inhibition can be relieved by adding lactose or isopropyl-β-D-thiogalactopyranoside (IPTG). lac repressor encoded by lacI
   4727..4757    -  promoter       lac promoter: promoter for the E. coli lac operon
   4772..4793    -  protein_bind   CAP binding site: CAP binding activates transcription in the presence of cAMP. E. coli catabolite activator protein
   4806..4898    -  CDS            lacI (fragment): lac repressor; lacI; The lac repressor binds to the lac operator to inhibit transcription in E. coli. This inhibition can be relieved by adding lactose or isopropyl-β-D-thiogalactopyranoside (IPTG).
   5081..5669    -  rep_origin     ori: high-copy-number ColE1/pMB1/pBR322/pUC origin of replication
   5840..6700    -  CDS            AmpR: β-lactamase; bla; confers resistance to ampicillin, carbenicillin, and related antibiotics
   6701..6805    -  promoter       AmpR promoter: bla
   6864..5       -  misc_feature   bom (fragment) (across the origin): basis of mobility region from pBR322
