[The description below was written by a language model from this plasmid's Addgene catalogue record and pLannotate feature annotations shown in this document.]
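Description:
XZ087 SFFV-mCherry-sensor(tight)-hIgG1-TM is a 6.9 kb mammalian expression plasmid built on a FLP-IN backbone and serving as a reporter RNA for the LIDAR system of post-transcriptional synthetic receptors. It is propagated in E. coli at high copy from a ColE1/pUC-type origin under ampicillin selection (AmpR with its bla promoter). The backbone also carries an FRT site placed directly upstream of a hygromycin resistance coding sequence followed by an SV40 poly(A) signal. No complete promoter is annotated in front of HygR, which fits the usual Flp-In design in which FLP-mediated recombination into a genomic FRT landing site supplies the promoter, so that hygromycin resistance marks correct single-copy integration. Small fragments of f1 ori, SV40 promoter, ble and lac elements appear to be backbone remnants.

The payload is a single synthetic transcript driven by the spleen focus-forming virus (SFFV) LTR promoter and terminated by a bGH polyadenylation signal. It opens with mCherry, which should report expression of the transcript, followed by a partial F2A ribosome-skipping peptide. An unannotated interval of roughly 240 nt then precedes the output coding sequence; this is presumably where the "tight" sensor sequence named in the insert lies, although the feature table does not annotate it and the record does not describe how it works. Downstream are a mouse Igκ leader, a fragment of the human IgG1 heavy-chain constant region, and a human CD8A fragment that likely provides the "TM" transmembrane anchor. The output is thus a secretory-pathway-targeted, membrane-bound human IgG1 fragment that could be detected on the cell surface, with mCherry as a reference for the reporter RNA.
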