Addgene plasmid #233428: XZ087 SFFV-mCherry-sensor(tight)-hIgG1-TM
Purpose: LIDAR reporter RNA with a membrane-bound human IgG as output
Depositing lab: Xiaojing Gao. Depositing organization: Stanford University. Publication: Post-transcriptional modular synthetic receptors. Zhang X, Mille-Fragoso LS, Kaseniit KE, Lee AP, Zhang M, Call CC, Hu Y, Xie Y, Gao XJ. Nat Chem Biol. 2025 Mar 28. doi: 10.1038/s41589-025-01872-w. PubMed 40155716.
Backbone
  Vector backbone: FLP-IN
  Vector type: Mammalian Expression
Growth in bacteria
  Bacterial resistance: Ampicillin, 100 μg/mL
  Growth temperature: 37°C
  Growth strain: DH5alpha
  Copy number: High Copy
Gene/Insert
  Gene/Insert name: mCherry-sensor(tight)-hIgG1-TM
  Species: Synthetic
  Mutation: WT
  Promoter: SFFV
  Cloning method: Gibson Cloning
Terms and licenses: Academic/Nonprofit Terms; Industry Terms: Not Available to Industry
Depositor comments: https://benchling.com/s/seq-OMDamWVNeTRZDU0ZDaSo?m=slm-3agsb2uhmUA956CHpd0S for annotated sequence file. Please visit https://doi.org/10.1101/2024.05.03.592453 for bioRxiv preprint.
How to cite: XZ087 SFFV-mCherry-sensor(tight)-hIgG1-TM was a gift from Xiaojing Gao (Addgene plasmid # 233428 ; http://n2t.net/addgene:233428 ; RRID:Addgene_233428)
